>Addgene plasmid #161672 | IDG_CLCC1_OE_1 | addgene full sequence | sequence record 319664 | Addgene NGS Result
CGTTACATAACTTACGGTAAATGGCCCGCCTGGCTGACCGCCCAACGACCCCCGCCCATTGACGTCAATA
ATGACGTATGTTCCCATAGTAACGCCAATAGGGACTTTCCATTGACGTCAATGGGTGGAGTATTTACGGT
AAACTGCCCACTTGGCAGTACATCAAGTGTATCATATGCCAAGTACGCCCCCTATTGACGTCAATGACGG
TAAATGGCCCGCCTGGCATTATGCCCAGTACATGACCTTATGGGACTTTCCTACTTGGCAGTACATCTAC
GTATTAGTCATCGCTATTACCATGGTGATGCGGTTTTGGCAGTACATCAATGGGCGTGGATAGCGGTTTG
ACTCACGGGGATTTCCAAGTCTCCACCCCATTGACGTCAATGGGAGTTTGTTTTGGCACCAAAATCAACG
GGACTTTCCAAAATGTCGTAACAACTCCGCCCCATTGACGCAAATGGGCGGTAGGCGTGTACGGTGGGAG
GTCTATATAAGCAGAGCTCTCTGGCTAACTGTCGGGATCAACAAGTTTGTACAAAAAAGTTGGCATGCTG
TGTTCTTTGCTCCTTTGTGAATGTCTGTTGCTGGTAGCTGGTTATGCTCATGATGATGACTGGATTGACC
CCACAGACATGCTTAACTATGATGCTGCTTCAGGAACAATGAGAAAATCTCAGGCAAAATATGGTATTTC
AGGGGAAAAGGATGTCAGTCCTGACTTGTCATGTGCTGATGAAATATCAGAATGTTATCACAAACTTGAT
TCTTTAACTTATAAGATTGATGAGTGTGAAAAGAAAAAGAGGGAAGACTATGAAAGTCAAAGCAATCCTG
TTTTTAGGAGATACTTAAATAAGATTTTAATTGAAGCTGGAAAGCTTGGACTTTTTCATGATTTTGAAAC
ATGGAAGTGGCGATTCGAAGATTCCTTTGGAGTGGATCCATATAATGTGTTAATGGTACTTCTTTGTCTG
CTCTGCATCGTGGTTTTAGTGGCTACCGAGCTGTGGACATATGTACGTTGGTACACTCAGTTGAGACGTG
TTTTAATCATCAGCTTTCTGTTCAGTTTGGGATGGAATTGGATGTATTTATATAAGCTAGCTTTTGCACA
GCATCAGGCTGAAGTCGCCAAGATGGAGCCATTAAACAATGTGTGTGCCAAAAAGATGGACTGGACTGGA
AGTATCTGGGAATGGTTTAGAAGTTCATGGACCTATAAGGATGACCCATGCCAAAAATACTATGAGCTCT
TACTAGTCAACCCTATTTGGTTGGTCCCACCAACAAAGGCACTTGCAGTTACATTCACCACATTTGTAAC
GGAGCCATTGAAGCATATTGGAAAAGGAACTGGGGAATTTATTAAAGCACTCATGAAGGAAATTCCAGCG
CTGCTTCATCTTCCAGTGCTGATAATTATGGCATTAGCCATCCTGAGTTTCTGCTATGGTGCTGGAAAAT
CAGTTCATGTGCTGAGACATATAGGCGGTCCTGAGAGCGAACCTCCCCAGGCACTTCGGCCACGGGATAG
AAGACGGCAGGAGGAAATTGATTATAGACCTGATGGTGGAGCAGGTGATGCCGATTTCCATTATAGGGGC
CAAATGGGCCCCACTGAGCAAGGCCCTTATGCCAAAACGTATGAGGGTAGAAGAGAGATTTTGAGAGAGA
GAGATGTTGACTTGAGATTTCAGACTGGCAACAAGAGCCCTGAAGTGCTCCGGGCATTTGATGTACCAGA
CGCAGAGGCACGAGAGCATCCCACGGTGGTACCCAGTCATAAATCACCTGTTTTGGATACAAAGCCCAAG
GAGACAGGTGGAATCCTGGGGGAAGGCACACCGAAAGAAAGCAGTACTGAAAGCAGCCAGTCGGCCAAGC
CTGTCTCTGGCCAAGACACATCAGGGAATACAGAAGGTTCACCCGCAGCGGAAAAGGCCCAGCTCAAGTC
TGAAGCCGCAGGCAGCCCAGACCAAGGCAGCACATACAGCCCCGCAAGAGGTGTGGCTGGACCACGTGGA
CAGGATCCGGTCAGCAGCCCCTGTGGCTACCCAACTTTCTTGTACAAAGTGGTTGGTAAGCCTATCCCTA
ACCCTCTCCTCGGTCTCGATTCTACGTAGTAATGAGCTAGCGCTAACCGGTGGCGCGTTAAGTCGACAAT
CAACCTCTGGATTACAAAATTTGTGAAAGATTGACTGGTATTCTTAACTATGTTGCTCCTTTTACGCTAT
GTGGATACGCTGCTTTAATGCCTTTGTATCATGCTATTGCTTCCCGTATGGCTTTCATTTTCTCCTCCTT
GTATAAATCCTGGTTGCTGTCTCTTTATGAGGAGTTGTGGCCCGTTGTCAGGCAACGTGGCGTGGTGTGC
ACTGTGTTTGCTGACGCAACCCCCACTGGTTGGGGCATTGCCACCACCTGTCAGCTCCTTTCCGGGACTT
TCGCTTTCCCCCTCCCTATTGCCACGGCGGAACTCATCGCCGCCTGCCTTGCCCGCTGCTGGACAGGGGC
TCGGCTGTTGGGCACTGACAATTCCGTGGTGTTGTCGGGGAAATCATCGTCCTTTCCTTGGCTGCTCGCC
TGTGTTGCCACCTGGATTCTGCGCGGGACGTCCTTCTGCTACGTCCCTTCGGCCCTCAATCCAGCGGACC
TTCCTTCCCGCGGCCTGCTGCCGGCTCTGCGGCCTCTTCCGCGTCTTCGCCTTCGCCCTCAGACGAGTCG
GATCTCCCTTTGGGCCGCCTCCCCGCGTCGACTTTAAGACCAATGACTTACAAGGCAGCTGTAGATCTTA
GCCACTTTTTAAAAGAAAAGGGGGGACTGGAAGGGCTAATTCACTCCCAACGAAGACAAGATCTGCTTTT
TGCTTGTACTGGGTCTCTCTGGTTAGACCAGATCTGAGCCTGGGAGCTCTCTGGCTAACTAGGGAACCCA
CTGCTTAAGCCTCAATAAAGCTTGCCTTGAGTGCTTCAAGTAGTGTGTGCCCGTCTGTTGTGTGACTCTG
GTAACTAGAGATCCCTCAGACCCTTTTAGTCAGTGTGGAAAATCTCTAGCAGTACGTATAGTAGTTCATG
TCATCTTATTATTCAGTATTTATAACTTGCAAAGAAATGAATATCAGAGAGTGAGAGGAACTTGTTTATT
GCAGCTTATAATGGTTACAAATAAAGCAATAGCATCACAAATTTCACAAATAAAGCATTTTTTTCACTGC
ATTCTAGTTGTGGTTTGTCCAAACTCATCAATGTATCTTATCATGTCTGGCTCTAGCTATCCCGCCCCTA
ACTCCGCCCATCCCGCCCCTAACTCCGCCCAGTTCCGCCCATTCTCCGCCCCATGGCTGACTAATTTTTT
TTATTTATGCAGAGGCCGAGGCCGCCTCGGCCTCTGAGCTATTCCAGAAGTAGTGAGGAGGCTTTTTTGG
AGGCCTAGGGACGTACCCAATTCGCCCTATAGTGAGTCGTATTACGCGCGCTCACTGGCCGTCGTTTTAC
AACGTCGTGACTGGGAAAACCCTGGCGTTACCCAACTTAATCGCCTTGCAGCACATCCCCCTTTCGCCAG
CTGGCGTAATAGCGAAGAGGCCCGCACCGATCGCCCTTCCCAACAGTTGCGCAGCCTGAATGGCGAATGG
G
[124 nt withheld, positions 3642-3765]
C
[91 nt withheld, positions 3767-3857]
A
[49 nt withheld, positions 3859-3907]
CCTTTGACGTTGGAGTCCACGTTCTTT
[37 nt withheld, positions 3935-3971]
ACCCTATCTCGGTCTATTCTTTTGATTTATAAGGGATTTTGCCGATTTCGGCCTATTGGTTAAAAAATGA
GCTGATTTAACAAAAATTTAACGCGAATTTTAACAAAATATTAACGCTTACAATTTAGGTGGCACTTTTC
GGGGAAATGTGCGCGGAACCCCTATTTGTTTATTTTTCTAAATACATTCAAATATGTATCCGCTCATGAG
ACAATAACCCTGATAAATGCTTCAATAATATTGAAAAAGGAAGAGTATGAGTATTCAACATTTCCGTGTC
GCCCTTATTCCCTTTTTTGCGGCATTTTGCCTTCCTGTTTTTGCTCACCCAGAAACGCTGGTGAAAGTAA
AAGATGCTGAAGATCAGTTGGGTGCACGAGTGGGTTACATCGAACTGGATCTCAACAGCGGTAAGATCCT
TGAGAGTTTTCGCCCCGAAGAACGTTTTCCAATGATGAGCACTTTTAAAGTTCTGCTATGTGGCGCGGTA
TTATCCCGTATTGACGCCGGGCAAGAGCAACTCGGTCGCCGCATACACTATTCTCAGAATGACTTGGTTG
AGTACTCACCAGTCACAGAAAAGCATCTTACGGATGGCATGACAGTAAGAGAATTATGCAGTGCTGCCAT
AACCATGAGTGATAACACTGCGGCCAACTTACTTCTGACAACGATCGGAGGACCGAAGGAGCTAACCGCT
TTTTTGCACAACATGGGGGATCATGTAACTCGCCTTGATCGTTGGGAACCGGAGCTGAATGAAGCCATAC
CAAACGACGAGCGTGACACCACGATGCCTGTAGCAATGGCAACAACGTTGCGCAAACTATTAACTGGCGA
ACTACTTACTCTAGCTTCCCGGCAACAATTAATAGACTGGATGGAGGCGGATAAAGTTGCAGGACCACTT
CTGCGCTCGGCCCTTCCGGCTGGCTGGTTTATTGCTGATAAATCTGGAGCCGGTGAGCGTGGGTCTCGCG
GTATCATTGCAGCACTGGGGCCAGATGGTAAGCCCTCCCGTATCGTAGTTATCTACACGACGGGGAGTCA
GGCAACTATGGATGAACGAAATAGACAGATCGCTGAGATAGGTGCCTCACTGATTAAGCATTGGTAACTG
TCAGACCAAGTTTACTCATATATACTTTAGATTGATTTAAAACTTCATTTTTAATTTAAAAGGATCTAGG
TGAAGATCCTTTTTGATAATCTCATGACCAAAATCCCTTAACGTGAGTTTTCGTTCCACTGAGCGTCAGA
CCCCGTAGAAAAGATCAAAGGATCTTCTTGAGATCCTTTTTTTCTGCGCGTAATCTGCTGCTTGCAAACA
AAAAAACCACCGCTACCAGCGGTGGTTTGTTTGCCGGATCAAGAGCTACCAACTCTTTTTCCGAAGGTAA
CTGGCTTCAGCAGAGCGCAGATACCAAATACTGTTCTTCTAGTGTAGCCGTAGTTAGGCCACCACTTCAA
GAACTCTGTAGCACCGCCTACATACCTCGCTCTGCTAATCCTGTTACCAGTGGCTGCTGCCAGTGGCGAT
AAGTCGTGTCTTACCGGGTTGGACTCAAGACGATAGTTACCGGATAAGGCGCAGCGGTCGGGCTGAACGG
GGGGTTCGTGCACACAGCCCAGCTTGGAGCGAACGACCTACACCGAACTGAGATACCTACAGCGTGAGCT
ATGAGAAAGCGCCACGCTTCCCGAAGGGAGAAAGGCGGACAGGTATCCGGTAAGCGGCAGGGTCGGAACA
GGAGAGCGCACGAGGGAGCTTCCAGGGGGAAACGCCTGGTATCTTTATAGTCCTGTCGGGTTTCGCCACC
TCTGACTTGAGCGTCGATTTTTGTGATGCTCGTCAGGGGGGCGGAGCCTATGGAAAAACGCCAGCAACGC
GGCCTTTTTACGGTTCCTGGCCTTTTGCTGGCCTTTTGCTCACATGTTCTTTCCTGCGTTATCCCCTGAT
TCTGTGGATAACCGTATTACCGCCTTTGAGTGAGCTGATACCGCTCGCCGCAGCCGAACGACCGAGCGCA
GCGAGTCAGTGAGCGAGGAAGCGGAAGAGCGCCCAATACGCAAACCGCCTCTCCCCGCGCGTTGGCCGAT
TCATTAATGCAGCTGGCACGACAGGTTTCCCGACTGGAAAGCGGGCAGTGAGCGCAACGCAATTAATGTG
AGTTAGCTCACTCATTAGGCACCCCAGGCTTTACACTTTATGCTTCCGGCTCGTATGTTGTGTGGAATTG
TGAGCGGATAACAATTTCACACAGGAAACAGCTATGACCATGATTACGCCAAGCGCGCAATTAACCCTCA
CTAAAGGGAACAAAAGCTGGAGCTGCAAGCTTAATGTAGTCTTATGCAATACTCTTGTAGTCTTGCAACA
TGGTAACGATGAGTTAGCAACATGCCTTACAAGGAGAGAAAAAGCACCGTGCATGCCGATTGGTGGAAGT
AAGGTGGTACGATCGTGCCTTATTAGGAAGGCAACAGACGGGTCTGACATGGATTGGACGAACCACTGAA
TTGCCGCATTGCAGAGATATTGTATTTAAGTGCCTAGCTCGATACATAAACGGGTCTCTCTGGTTAGACC
AGATCTGAGCCTGGGAGCTCTCTGGCTAACTAGGGAACCCACTGCTTAAGCCTCAATAAAGCTTGCCTTG
AGTGCTTCAAGTAGTGTGTGCCCGTCTGTTGTGTGACTCTGGTAACTAGAGATCCCTCAGACCCTTTTAG
TCAGTGTGGAAAATCTCTAGCAGTGGCGCCCGAACAGGGACTTGAAAGCGAAAGGGAAACCAGAGGAGCT
CTCTCGACGCAGGACTCGGCTTGCTGAAGCGCGCACGGCAAGAGGCGAGGGGCGGCGACTGGTGAGTACG
CCAAAAATTTTGACTAGCGGAGGCTAGAAGGAGAGAGATGGGTGCGAGAGCGTCAGTATTAAGCGGGGGA
GAATTAGATCGCGATGGGAAAAAATTCGGTTAAGGCCAGGGGGAAAGAAAAAATATAAATTAAAACATAT
AGTATGGGCAAGCAGGGAGCTAGAACGATTCGCAGTTAATCCTGGCCTGTTAGAAACATCAGAAGGCTGT
AGACAAATACTGGGACAGCTACAACCATCCCTTCAGACAGGATCAGAAGAACTTAGATCATTATATAATA
CAGTAGCAACCCTCTATTGTGTGCATCAAAGGATAGAGATAAAAGACACCAAGGAAGCTTTAGACAAGAT
AGAGGAAGAGCAAAACAAAAGTAAGACCACCGCACAGCAAGCGGCCGCTGATCTTCAGACCTGGAGGAGG
AGATATGAGGGACAATTGGAGAAGTGAATTATATAAATATAAAGTAGTAAAAATTGAACCATTAGGAGTA
GCACCCACCAAGGCAAAGAGAAGAGTGGTGCAGAGAGAAAAAAGAGCAGTGGGAATAGGAGCTTTGTTCC
TTGGGTTCTTGGGAGCAGCAGGAAGCACTATGGGCGCAGCGTCAATGACGCTGACGGTACAGGCCAGACA
ATTATTGTCTGGTATAGTGCAGCAGCAGAACAATTTGCTGAGGGCTATTGAGGCGCAACAGCATCTGTTG
CAACTCACAGTCTGGGGCATCAAGCAGCTCCAGGCAAGAATCCTGGCTGTGGAAAGATACCTAAAGGATC
AACAGCTCCTGGGGATTTGGGGTTGCTCTGGAAAACTCATTTGCACCACTGCTGTGCCTTGGAATGCTAG
TTGGAGTAATAAATCTCTGGAACAGATTTGGAATCACACGACCTGGATGGAGTGGGACAGAGAAATTAAC
AATTACACAAGCTTAATACACTCCTTAATTGAAGAATCGCAAAACCAGCAAGAAAAGAATGAACAAGAAT
TATTGGAATTAGATAAATGGGCAAGTTTGTGGAATTGGTTTAACATAACAAATTGGCTGTGGTATATAAA
ATTATTCATAATGATAGTAGGAGGCTTGGTAGGTTTAAGAATAGTTTTTGCTGTACTTTCTATAGTGAAT
AGAGTTAGGCAGGGATATTCACCATTATCGTTTCAGACCCACCTCCCAACCCCGAGGGGACCCTTGCGCC
TTTTCCAAGGCAGCCCTGGGTTTGCGCAGGGACGCGGCTGCTCTGGGCGTGGTTCCGGGAAACGCAGCGG
CGCCGACCCTGGGTCTCGCACATTCTTCACGTCCGTTCGCAGCGTCACCCGGATCTTCGCCGCTACCCTT
GTGGGCCCCCCGGCGACGCTTCCTGCTCCGCCCCTAAGTCGGGAAGGTTCCTTGCGGTTCGCGGCGTGCC
GGACGTGACAAACGGAAGCCGCACGTCTCACTAGTACCCTCGCAGACGGACAGCGCCAGGGAGCAATGGC
AGCGCGCCGACCGCGATGGGCTGTGGCCAATAGCGGCTGCTCAGCAGGGCGCGCCGAGAGCAGCGGCCGG
GAAGGGGCGGTGCGGGAGGCGGGGTGTGGGGCGGTAGTGTGGGCCCTGTTCCTGCCCGCGCGGTGTTCCG
CATTCTGCAAGCCTCCGGAGCGCACGTCGGCAGTCGGCTCCCTCGTTGACCGAATCACCGACCTCTCTCC
CCAGGGGGTACCACCATGGCCAAGCCTTTGTCTCAAGAAGAATCCACCCTCATTGAAAGAGCAACGGCTA
CAATCAACAGCATCCCCATCTCTGAAGACTACAGCGTCGCCAGCGCAGCTCTCTCTAGCGACGGCCGCAT
CTTCACTGGTGTCAATGTATATCATTTTACTGGGGGACCTTGTGCAGAACTCGTGGTGCTGGGCACTGCT
GCTGCTGCGGCAGCTGGCAACCTGACTTGTATCGTCGCGATCGGAAATGAGAACAGGGGCATCTTGAGCC
CCTGCGGACGGTGCCGACAGGTGCTTCTCGATCTGCATCCTGGGATCAAAGCCATAGTGAAGGACAGTGA
TGGACAGCCGACGGCAGTTGGGATTCGTGAATTGCTGCCCTCTGGTTATGTGTGGGAGGGCCTGCAGCTG
CAGTAGTAAGAATTCTAGATCTTGAGACAAATGGCAGTATTCATCCACAATTTTAAAAGAAAAGGGGGGA
TTGGGGGGTACAGTGCAGGGGAAAGAATAGTAGACATAATAGCAACAGACATACAAACTAAAGAATTACA
AAAACAAATTACAAAAATTCAAAATTTTCGGGTTTATTACAGGGACAGCAGAGATCCACTTTGGCGCCGG
CTCGAGGGGGCCCGGGGTTATTAATAGTAATCAATTACGGGGTCATTAGTTCATAGCCCATATATGGAGT
TCCG
Features (pLannotate 1.2.2; 32 found; start..end, strand, type, name):
      1..304     +  enhancer       CMV enhancer: human cytomegalovirus immediate early enhancer
    305..508     +  promoter       CMV promoter: human cytomegalovirus (CMV) immediate early promoter
    532..549     +  protein_bind   attB1 (fragment): mutant version of attB; core recombination site for the Gateway® BP reaction BP Clonase™
    555..2057    +  CDS            CLCC1 (fragment): CLCC1_HUMAN - Also known as KIAA0761, MCLC. Experimental evidence at protein level: Swiss-Prot protein existence level 1. Seems to act as a chloride ion channel (PubMed:30157172). Plays a role in retina development (PubMed:30157172). From Homo sapiens (Human).
   2059..2083    -  protein_bind   attB2: mutant version of attB; recombination site for the Gateway® BP reaction BP Clonase™
   2085..2126    +  CDS            V5 tag: epitope tag from simian virus 5
   2168..2756    +  misc_feature   WPRE: woodchuck hepatitis virus posttranscriptional regulatory element
   2807..2826    +  misc_feature   cPPT/CTS (fragment): central polypurine tract and central termination sequence of HIV-1
   2828..3061    +  LTR            3' LTR (ΔU3): self-inactivating 3' long terminal repeat (LTR) from HIV-1
   3139..3260    +  polyA_signal   SV40 poly(A) signal: SV40 polyadenylation signal
   3300..3435    +  rep_origin     SV40 ori: SV40 origin of replication
   3456..3474    -  promoter       T7 promoter: promoter for bacteriophage T7 RNA polymerase
   3482..3637    +  CDS            lacZα (fragment): LacZα fragment of β-galactosidase; lacZ fragment
   3642..4070    +  rep_origin     f1 ori (sequence partly withheld): f1 bacteriophage origin of replication; arrow indicates direction of (+) strand synthesis
   4123..4227    +  promoter       AmpR promoter: bla
   4228..5088    +  CDS            AmpR: β-lactamase; bla; confers resistance to ampicillin, carbenicillin, and related antibiotics
   5259..5847    +  rep_origin     ori: high-copy-number ColE1/pMB1/pBR322/pUC origin of replication
   6030..6122    +  CDS            lacI (fragment): lac repressor; lacI; The lac repressor binds to the lac operator to inhibit transcription in E. coli. This inhibition can be relieved by adding lactose or isopropyl-β-D-thiogalactopyranoside (IPTG).
   6135..6156    +  protein_bind   CAP binding site: CAP binding activates transcription in the presence of cAMP. E. coli catabolite activator protein
   6171..6201    +  promoter       lac promoter: promoter for the E. coli lac operon
   6209..6225    +  protein_bind   lac operator: The lac repressor binds to the lac operator to inhibit transcription in E. coli. This inhibition can be relieved by adding lactose or isopropyl-β-D-thiogalactopyranoside (IPTG). lac repressor encoded by lacI
   6270..6288    +  promoter       T3 promoter: promoter for bacteriophage T3 RNA polymerase
   6316..6542    +  promoter       RSV promoter: Rous sarcoma virus enhancer/promoter
   6543..6723    +  LTR            5' LTR (truncated): truncated 5' long terminal repeat (LTR) from HIV-1
   6770..6895    +  misc_feature   HIV-1 Ψ: packaging signal of human immunodeficiency virus type 1
   6879..7242    +  CDS            HIV-1 gag (fragment): gag protein from human immunodeficiency virus 1; gag
   7388..7621    +  misc_feature   RRE: The Rev response element (RRE) of HIV-1 allows for Rev-dependent mRNA export from the nucleus to the cytoplasm.
   7998..8024    +  CDS            Rev (fragment): human immunodeficiency virus 1 (HIV-1) Rev protein; rev; enhances nuclear export of unspliced and incompletely spliced viral mRNAs
   8025..8525    +  promoter       hPGK promoter: human phosphoglycerate kinase 1 promoter
   8537..8932    +  CDS            BSD: blasticidin S deaminase; Aspergillus terreus BSD; confers resistance to blasticidin
   8992..9109    +  misc_feature   cPPT/CTS: central polypurine tract and central termination sequence of HIV-1
   9168..9225    +  enhancer       CMV enhancer (fragment): human cytomegalovirus immediate early enhancer
