[The description below was written by a language model from this plasmid's Addgene catalogue record and pLannotate feature annotations shown in this document.]
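Description:
IDG_CLCC1_OE_1 is a mammalian overexpression plasmid for human CLCC1 (also known as MCLC or RP32), built by Gateway cloning into the pLX304 backbone. Although catalogued simply as a mammalian expression vector, the annotated 9,225 nt sequence shows the architecture of a third-generation, self-inactivating HIV-1 lentiviral transfer vector. An RSV promoter drives a truncated 5' LTR, followed by the Ψ packaging signal with a partial gag fragment, the Rev response element, a central polypurine tract and a ΔU3 3' LTR. These elements allow the genomic RNA to be packaged when helper functions are supplied in trans, and then integrated into target cells without regenerating an active viral promoter.

Within the proviral region there are two expression units. The human PGK promoter drives blasticidin S deaminase, which provides blasticidin selection of transduced or transfected cells. Downstream, the CMV enhancer/promoter drives the CLCC1 open reading frame, which is flanked by attB1 and attB2 sites left by the Gateway recombination. The annotation tool labels the CLCC1 coding sequence as a fragment relative to its reference protein, so the record does not establish which isoform or how much of the full-length protein is present. The ORF is followed by a backbone-encoded C-terminal V5 epitope tag for detection, and a WPRE after the tag enhances transcript stability and expression.

For propagation in E. coli, the plasmid carries an ampicillin resistance gene and a ColE1/pUC-type origin, though the catalogue lists it as low copy. It also contains an f1 origin, an SV40 origin and poly(A) signal, and residual lac and T7/T3 promoter sequences. CLCC1 is annotated as a putative chloride channel with a role in retinal development, and the stated purpose of the construct is to overexpress it.
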