Addgene plasmid #161672: IDG_CLCC1_OE_1
Purpose: Overexpresses CLCC1
Depositing lab: Mike McManus. Depositing organization: University of California, San Francisco (UCSF).
Backbone
  Vector backbone: pLX304
  Vector type: Mammalian Expression
  Selectable markers: Blasticidin
Growth in bacteria
  Bacterial resistance: Ampicillin, 100 μg/mL
  Growth temperature: 30°C
  Growth strain: NEB Stable
  Copy number: Low Copy
Gene/Insert
  Gene/Insert name: CLCC1
  Species: H. sapiens (human)
  Entrez Gene: CLCC1 (a.k.a. MCLC, RP32)
  Tag / fusion protein: V5 (C terminal on backbone)
  Cloning method: Gateway Cloning
Terms and licenses: Academic/Nonprofit Terms; Industry Terms: Not Available to Industry
How to cite: IDG_CLCC1_OE_1 was a gift from Mike McManus (Addgene plasmid # 161672 ; http://n2t.net/addgene:161672 ; RRID:Addgene_161672)
