>Addgene plasmid #161672 | IDG_CLCC1_OE_1 | depositor partial sequence | sequence record 313371 | Partial Sequence
ATGCTGTGTTCTTTGCTCCTTTGTGAATGTCTGTTGCTGGTAGCTGGTTATGCTCATGATGATGACTGGA
TTGACCCCACAGACATGCTTAACTATGATGCTGCTTCAGGAACAATGAGAAAATCTCAGGCAAAATATGG
TATTTCAGGGGAAAAGGATGTCAGTCCTGACTTGTCATGTGCTGATGAAATATCAGAATGTTATCACAAA
CTTGATTCTTTAACTTATAAGATTGATGAGTGTGAAAAGAAAAAGAGGGAAGACTATGAAAGTCAAAGCA
ATCCTGTTTTTAGGAGATACTTAAATAAGATTTTAATTGAAGCTGGAAAGCTTGGACTTTTTCATGATTT
TGAAACATGGAAGTGGCGATTCGAAGATTCCTTTGGAGTGGATCCATATAATGTGTTAATGGTACTTCTT
TGTCTGCTCTGCATCGTGGTTTTAGTGGCTACCGAGCTGTGGACATATGTACGTTGGTACACTCAGTTGA
GACGTGTTTTAATCATCAGCTTTCTGTTCAGTTTGGGATGGAATTGGATGTATTTATATAAGCTAGCTTT
TGCACAGCATCAGGCTGAAGTCGCCAAGATGGAGCCATTAAACAATGTGTGTGCCAAAAAGATGGACTGG
ACTGGAAGTATCTGGGAATGGTTTAGAAGTTCATGGACCTATAAGGATGACCCATGCCAAAAATACTATG
AGCTCTTACTAGTCAACCCTATTTGGTTGGTCCCACCAACAAAGGCACTTGCAGTTACATTCACCACATT
TGTAACGGAGCCATTGAAGCATATTGGAAAAGGAACTGGGGAATTTATTAAAGCACTCATGAAGGAAATT
CCAGCGCTGCTTCATCTTCCAGTGCTGATAATTATGGCATTAGCCATCCTGAGTTTCTGCTATGGTGCTG
GAAAATCAGTTCATGTGCTGAGACATATAGGCGGTCCTGAGAGCGAACCTCCCCAGGCACTTCGGCCACG
GGATAGAAGACGGCAGGAGGAAATTGATTATAGACCTGATGGTGGAGCAGGTGATGCCGATTTCCATTAT
AGGGGCCAAATGGGCCCCACTGAGCAAGGCCCTTATGCCAAAACGTATGAGGGTAGAAGAGAGATTTTGA
GAGAGAGAGATGTTGACTTGAGATTTCAGACTGGCAACAAGAGCCCTGAAGTGCTCCGGGCATTTGATGT
ACCAGACGCAGAGGCACGAGAGCATCCCACGGTGGTACCCAGTCATAAATCACCTGTTTTGGATACAAAG
CCCAAGGAGACAGGTGGAATCCTGGGGGAAGGCACACCGAAAGAAAGCAGTACTGAAAGCAGCCAGTCGG
CCAAGCCTGTCTCTGGCCAAGACACATCAGGGAATACAGAAGGTTCACCCGCAGCGGAAAAGGCCCAGCT
CAAGTCTGAAGCCGCAGGCAGCCCAGACCAAGGCAGCACATACAGCCCCGCAAGAGGTGTGGCTGGACCA
CGTGGACAGGATCCGGTCAGCAGCCCCTGTGGCTACCCAACTTTCTTGTACAAAGTGGTTGGTAAGCCTA
TCCCTAACCCTCTCCTCGGTCTCGATTCTACGTAG
